Addgene plasmid #75853: PEAK1 gRNA (BRDN0001145890)
Purpose: 3rd generation lentiviral gRNA plasmid targeting human PEAK1
Depositing lab: John Doench & David Root. Depositing organization: Broad Institute. Publication: Optimized sgRNA design to maximize activity and minimize off-target effects of CRISPR-Cas9. Doench JG, Fusi N, Sullender M, Hegde M, Vaimberg EW, Donovan KF, Smith I, Tothova Z, Wilen C, Orchard R, Virgin HW, Listgarten J, Root DE. Nat Biotechnol. 2016 Jan 18. doi: 10.1038/nbt.3437. PubMed 26780180.
Backbone
  Vector backbone: lentiGuide-Puro
  Backbone manufacturer: Zhang Lab (Addgene plasmid # 52963)
  Vector type: Mammalian Expression, Lentiviral, CRISPR
  Selectable markers: Puromycin
Growth in bacteria
  Bacterial resistance: Ampicillin, 100 μg/mL
  Growth temperature: 37°C
  Growth strain: DH5alpha
  Copy number: High Copy
Gene/Insert
  Gene/Insert name: PEAK1 (alt names: PEAK1; NM_024776.3)
  gRNA/shRNA sequence: ATGACGAGCCAACTTATGCT
  Species: H. sapiens (human)
  Entrez Gene: PEAK1 (a.k.a. SGK269)
  Promoter: hU6
  Cloning method: Unknown
  Sequencing primers: 5′ U6-F; 3′ pS2-R
Terms and licenses: Academic/Nonprofit Terms; Industry Terms: Not Available to Industry
Depositor comments: The gRNA was designed to target the following Genbank reference sequence(s): NM_024776.3. Note that this plasmid does NOT contain Cas9. It should be used in conjunction with lentiCas9-Blast (Addgene #52962) or otherwise with cell lines already expressing Cas9. Browse the full kinome gRNA library at http://www.addgene.org/pooled-library/broadgpp-human-kinome/ or visit http://www.broadinstitute.org/rnai/public/ for detailed protocols and information.
How to cite: PEAK1 gRNA (BRDN0001145890) was a gift from John Doench & David Root (Addgene plasmid # 75853 ; http://n2t.net/addgene:75853 ; RRID:Addgene_75853)
