[The description below was written by a language model from this plasmid's Addgene catalogue record and pLannotate feature annotations shown in this document.]
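Description:
PEAK1 gRNA (BRDN0001145890) is a third-generation lentiviral guide RNA plasmid built on the lentiGuide-Puro backbone and designed to target the human PEAK1 gene (also known as SGK269) for CRISPR-Cas9 editing in mammalian cells. The assembled sequence is about 8.3 kb. In bacteria it is maintained as a high-copy plasmid through a ColE1/pUC-type origin and selected with ampicillin via the β-lactamase gene. The backbone also carries an f1 origin, an SV40 origin and assorted lac, T7 and T3 remnants from its cloning-vector ancestry.

The lentiviral transfer cassette begins with an RSV promoter fused to a truncated HIV-1 5' LTR, which makes genomic RNA production independent of Tat. It continues through the Ψ packaging signal with a partial gag fragment, the Rev response element and a cPPT/CTS, and ends in a ΔU3 self-inactivating 3' LTR followed by an SV40 polyadenylation signal. Between the LTRs sit two expression units. A human U6 RNA polymerase III promoter drives the PEAK1-specific spacer joined to the Streptococcus pyogenes guide RNA scaffold. Separately, the EF-1α core promoter with its intron A drives puromycin N-acetyltransferase, with a WPRE downstream to enhance transcript expression. This allows transduced cells to be selected with puromycin.

The plasmid does not encode Cas9, so it is meant to be used with a separate Cas9 lentivector or in cells that already express Cas9. The guide was designed against a PEAK1 reference transcript and corresponds to a member of a human kinome gRNA library. It suits targeted knockout of this kinase-family gene, either individually or as follow-up to pooled screening.
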