Features (pLannotate 1.2.2; 29 found; start..end, strand, type, name):
     14..80      +  CDS            small t antigen (fragment): SV40 (simian virus 40) small t antigen
    106..317     +  promoter       EF-1α core promoter: core promoter for human elongation factor EF-1α
    318..1256    +  intron         EF-1α intron A: intron upstream of the start codon of human EF-1α
   1278..1877    +  CDS            PuroR (fragment): puromycin N-acetyltransferase; pac from Streptomyces; confers resistance to puromycin
   1893..2481    +  misc_feature   WPRE: woodchuck hepatitis virus posttranscriptional regulatory element
   2532..2551    +  misc_feature   cPPT/CTS (fragment): central polypurine tract and central termination sequence of HIV-1
   2553..2786    +  LTR            3' LTR (ΔU3): self-inactivating 3' long terminal repeat (LTR) from HIV-1
   2864..2985    +  polyA_signal   SV40 poly(A) signal: SV40 polyadenylation signal
   3025..3160    +  rep_origin     SV40 ori: SV40 origin of replication
   3181..3199    -  promoter       T7 promoter: promoter for bacteriophage T7 RNA polymerase
   3207..3362    +  CDS            lacZα (fragment): LacZα fragment of β-galactosidase; lacZ fragment
   3367..3795    +  rep_origin     f1 ori (sequence partly withheld): f1 bacteriophage origin of replication; arrow indicates direction of (+) strand synthesis
   3848..3952    +  promoter       AmpR promoter: bla
   3953..4813    +  CDS            AmpR: β-lactamase; bla; confers resistance to ampicillin, carbenicillin, and related antibiotics
   4984..5572    +  rep_origin     ori: high-copy-number ColE1/pMB1/pBR322/pUC origin of replication
   5755..5847    +  CDS            lacI (fragment): lac repressor; lacI; The lac repressor binds to the lac operator to inhibit transcription in E. coli. This inhibition can be relieved by adding lactose or isopropyl-β-D-thiogalactopyranoside (IPTG).
   5860..5881    +  protein_bind   CAP binding site: CAP binding activates transcription in the presence of cAMP. E. coli catabolite activator protein
   5896..5926    +  promoter       lac promoter: promoter for the E. coli lac operon
   5934..5950    +  protein_bind   lac operator: The lac repressor binds to the lac operator to inhibit transcription in E. coli. This inhibition can be relieved by adding lactose or isopropyl-β-D-thiogalactopyranoside (IPTG). lac repressor encoded by lacI
   5995..6013    +  promoter       T3 promoter: promoter for bacteriophage T3 RNA polymerase
   6041..6267    +  promoter       RSV promoter: Rous sarcoma virus enhancer/promoter
   6268..6448    +  LTR            5' LTR (truncated): truncated 5' long terminal repeat (LTR) from HIV-1
   6495..6620    +  misc_feature   HIV-1 Ψ: packaging signal of human immunodeficiency virus type 1
   6604..6967    +  CDS            HIV-1 gag (fragment): gag protein from human immunodeficiency virus 1; gag
   7113..7346    +  misc_feature   RRE: The Rev response element (RRE) of HIV-1 allows for Rev-dependent mRNA export from the nucleus to the cytoplasm.
   7723..7749    +  CDS            Rev (fragment): human immunodeficiency virus 1 (HIV-1) Rev protein; rev; enhances nuclear export of unspliced and incompletely spliced viral mRNAs
   7753..7993    +  promoter       U6 promoter: RNA polymerase III promoter for human U6 snRNA
   8023..8098    +  misc_RNA       gRNA scaffold: guide RNA scaffold for the Streptococcus pyogenes CRISPR/Cas9 system
   8154..8271    +  misc_feature   cPPT/CTS: central polypurine tract and central termination sequence of HIV-1
>Addgene plasmid #75853 | PEAK1 gRNA (BRDN0001145890) | addgene full sequence | sequence record 184696 | Addgene Assembled Sequence
CCCGGGTGCAAAGATGGATAAAGTTTTAAACAGAGAGGAATCTTTGCAGCTAATGGACCTTCTAGGTCTT
GAAAGGAGTGGGAATTGGCTCCGGTGCCCGTCAGTGGGCAGAGCGCACATCGCCCACAGTCCCCGAGAAG
TTGGGGGGAGGGGTCGGCAATTGATCCGGTGCCTAGAGAAGGTGGCGCGGGGTAAACTGGGAAAGTGATG
TCGTGTACTGGCTCCGCCTTTTTCCCGAGGGTGGGGGAGAACCGTATATAAGTGCAGTAGTCGCCGTGAA
CGTTCTTTTTCGCAACGGGTTTGCCGCCAGAACACAGGTAAGTGCCGTGTGTGGTTCCCGCGGGCCTGGC
CTCTTTACGGGTTATGGCCCTTGCGTGCCTTGAATTACTTCCACCTGGCTGCAGTACGTGATTCTTGATC
CCGAGCTTCGGGTTGGAAGTGGGTGGGAGAGTTCGAGGCCTTGCGCTTAAGGAGCCCCTTCGCCTCGTGC
TTGAGTTGAGGCCTGGCCTGGGCGCTGGGGCCGCCGCGTGCGAATCTGGTGGCACCTTCGCGCCTGTCTC
GCTGCTTTCGATAAGTCTCTAGCCATTTAAAATTTTTGATGACCTGCTGCGACGCTTTTTTTCTGGCAAG
ATAGTCTTGTAAATGCGGGCCAAGATCTGCACACTGGTATTTCGGTTTTTGGGGCCGCGGGCGGCGACGG
GGCCCGTGCGTCCCAGCGCACATGTTCGGCGAGGCGGGGCCTGCGAGCGCGGCCACCGAGAATCGGACGG
GGGTAGTCTCAAGCTGGCCGGCCTGCTCTGGTGCCTGGCCTCGCGCCGCCGTGTATCGCCCCGCCCTGGG
CGGCAAGGCTGGCCCGGTCGGCACCAGTTGCGTGAGCGGAAAGATGGCCGCTTCCCGGCCCTGCTGCAGG
GAGCTCAAAATGGAGGACGCGGCGCTCGGGAGAGCGGGCGGGTGAGTCACCCACACAAAGGAAAAGGGCC
TTTCCGTCCTCAGCCGTCGCTTCATGTGACTCCACGGAGTACCGGGCGCCGTCCAGGCACCTCGATTAGT
TCTCGAGCTTTTGGAGTACGTCGTCTTTAGGTTGGGGGGAGGGGTTTTATGCGATGGAGTTTCCCCACAC
TGAGTGGGTGGAGACTGAAGTTAGGCCAGCTTGGCACTTGATGTAATTCTCCTTGGAATTTGCCCTTTTT
GAGTTTGGATCTTGGTTCATTCTCAAGCCTCAGACAGTGGTTCAAAGTTTTTTTCTTCCATTTCAGGTGT
CGTGACGTACGGCCACCATGACCGAGTACAAGCCCACGGTGCGCCTCGCCACCCGCGACGACGTCCCCAG
GGCCGTACGCACCCTCGCCGCCGCGTTCGCCGACTACCCCGCCACGCGCCACACCGTCGATCCGGACCGC
CACATCGAGCGGGTCACCGAGCTGCAAGAACTCTTCCTCACGCGCGTCGGGCTCGACATCGGCAAGGTGT
GGGTCGCGGACGACGGCGCCGCCGTGGCGGTCTGGACCACGCCGGAGAGCGTCGAAGCGGGGGCGGTGTT
CGCCGAGATCGGCCCGCGCATGGCCGAGTTGAGCGGTTCCCGGCTGGCCGCGCAGCAACAGATGGAAGGC
CTCCTGGCGCCGCACCGGCCCAAGGAGCCCGCGTGGTTCCTGGCCACCGTCGGAGTCTCGCCCGACCACC
AGGGCAAGGGTCTGGGCAGCGCCGTCGTGCTCCCCGGAGTGGAGGCGGCCGAGCGCGCCGGGGTGCCCGC
CTTCCTGGAGACCTCCGCGCCCCGCAACCTCCCCTTCTACGAGCGGCTCGGCTTCACCGTCACCGCCGAC
GTCGAGGTGCCCGAAGGACCGCGCACCTGGTGCATGACCCGCAAGCCCGGTGCCTGAACGCGTTAAGTCG
ACAATCAACCTCTGGATTACAAAATTTGTGAAAGATTGACTGGTATTCTTAACTATGTTGCTCCTTTTAC
GCTATGTGGATACGCTGCTTTAATGCCTTTGTATCATGCTATTGCTTCCCGTATGGCTTTCATTTTCTCC
TCCTTGTATAAATCCTGGTTGCTGTCTCTTTATGAGGAGTTGTGGCCCGTTGTCAGGCAACGTGGCGTGG
TGTGCACTGTGTTTGCTGACGCAACCCCCACTGGTTGGGGCATTGCCACCACCTGTCAGCTCCTTTCCGG
GACTTTCGCTTTCCCCCTCCCTATTGCCACGGCGGAACTCATCGCCGCCTGCCTTGCCCGCTGCTGGACA
GGGGCTCGGCTGTTGGGCACTGACAATTCCGTGGTGTTGTCGGGGAAATCATCGTCCTTTCCTTGGCTGC
TCGCCTGTGTTGCCACCTGGATTCTGCGCGGGACGTCCTTCTGCTACGTCCCTTCGGCCCTCAATCCAGC
GGACCTTCCTTCCCGCGGCCTGCTGCCGGCTCTGCGGCCTCTTCCGCGTCTTCGCCTTCGCCCTCAGACG
AGTCGGATCTCCCTTTGGGCCGCCTCCCCGCGTCGACTTTAAGACCAATGACTTACAAGGCAGCTGTAGA
TCTTAGCCACTTTTTAAAAGAAAAGGGGGGACTGGAAGGGCTAATTCACTCCCAACGAAGACAAGATCTG
CTTTTTGCTTGTACTGGGTCTCTCTGGTTAGACCAGATCTGAGCCTGGGAGCTCTCTGGCTAACTAGGGA
ACCCACTGCTTAAGCCTCAATAAAGCTTGCCTTGAGTGCTTCAAGTAGTGTGTGCCCGTCTGTTGTGTGA
CTCTGGTAACTAGAGATCCCTCAGACCCTTTTAGTCAGTGTGGAAAATCTCTAGCAGTACGTATAGTAGT
TCATGTCATCTTATTATTCAGTATTTATAACTTGCAAAGAAATGAATATCAGAGAGTGAGAGGAACTTGT
TTATTGCAGCTTATAATGGTTACAAATAAAGCAATAGCATCACAAATTTCACAAATAAAGCATTTTTTTC
ACTGCATTCTAGTTGTGGTTTGTCCAAACTCATCAATGTATCTTATCATGTCTGGCTCTAGCTATCCCGC
CCCTAACTCCGCCCATCCCGCCCCTAACTCCGCCCAGTTCCGCCCATTCTCCGCCCCATGGCTGACTAAT
TTTTTTTATTTATGCAGAGGCCGAGGCCGCCTCGGCCTCTGAGCTATTCCAGAAGTAGTGAGGAGGCTTT
TTTGGAGGCCTAGGGACGTACCCAATTCGCCCTATAGTGAGTCGTATTACGCGCGCTCACTGGCCGTCGT
TTTACAACGTCGTGACTGGGAAAACCCTGGCGTTACCCAACTTAATCGCCTTGCAGCACATCCCCCTTTC
GCCAGCTGGCGTAATAGCGAAGAGGCCCGCACCGATCGCCCTTCCCAACAGTTGCGCAGCCTGAATGGCG
AATGGG
[124 nt withheld, positions 3367-3490]
C
[91 nt withheld, positions 3492-3582]
A
[49 nt withheld, positions 3584-3632]
CCTTTGACGTTGGAGTCCACGTTCTTT
[37 nt withheld, positions 3660-3696]
ACCCTATCTCGGTCTATTCTTTTGATTTATAAGGGATTTTGCCGATTTCGGCCTATTGGTTAAAAAATGA
GCTGATTTAACAAAAATTTAACGCGAATTTTAACAAAATATTAACGCTTACAATTTAGGTGGCACTTTTC
GGGGAAATGTGCGCGGAACCCCTATTTGTTTATTTTTCTAAATACATTCAAATATGTATCCGCTCATGAG
ACAATAACCCTGATAAATGCTTCAATAATATTGAAAAAGGAAGAGTATGAGTATTCAACATTTCCGTGTC
GCCCTTATTCCCTTTTTTGCGGCATTTTGCCTTCCTGTTTTTGCTCACCCAGAAACGCTGGTGAAAGTAA
AAGATGCTGAAGATCAGTTGGGTGCACGAGTGGGTTACATCGAACTGGATCTCAACAGCGGTAAGATCCT
TGAGAGTTTTCGCCCCGAAGAACGTTTTCCAATGATGAGCACTTTTAAAGTTCTGCTATGTGGCGCGGTA
TTATCCCGTATTGACGCCGGGCAAGAGCAACTCGGTCGCCGCATACACTATTCTCAGAATGACTTGGTTG
AGTACTCACCAGTCACAGAAAAGCATCTTACGGATGGCATGACAGTAAGAGAATTATGCAGTGCTGCCAT
AACCATGAGTGATAACACTGCGGCCAACTTACTTCTGACAACGATCGGAGGACCGAAGGAGCTAACCGCT
TTTTTGCACAACATGGGGGATCATGTAACTCGCCTTGATCGTTGGGAACCGGAGCTGAATGAAGCCATAC
CAAACGACGAGCGTGACACCACGATGCCTGTAGCAATGGCAACAACGTTGCGCAAACTATTAACTGGCGA
ACTACTTACTCTAGCTTCCCGGCAACAATTAATAGACTGGATGGAGGCGGATAAAGTTGCAGGACCACTT
CTGCGCTCGGCCCTTCCGGCTGGCTGGTTTATTGCTGATAAATCTGGAGCCGGTGAGCGTGGGTCTCGCG
GTATCATTGCAGCACTGGGGCCAGATGGTAAGCCCTCCCGTATCGTAGTTATCTACACGACGGGGAGTCA
GGCAACTATGGATGAACGAAATAGACAGATCGCTGAGATAGGTGCCTCACTGATTAAGCATTGGTAACTG
TCAGACCAAGTTTACTCATATATACTTTAGATTGATTTAAAACTTCATTTTTAATTTAAAAGGATCTAGG
TGAAGATCCTTTTTGATAATCTCATGACCAAAATCCCTTAACGTGAGTTTTCGTTCCACTGAGCGTCAGA
CCCCGTAGAAAAGATCAAAGGATCTTCTTGAGATCCTTTTTTTCTGCGCGTAATCTGCTGCTTGCAAACA
AAAAAACCACCGCTACCAGCGGTGGTTTGTTTGCCGGATCAAGAGCTACCAACTCTTTTTCCGAAGGTAA
CTGGCTTCAGCAGAGCGCAGATACCAAATACTGTTCTTCTAGTGTAGCCGTAGTTAGGCCACCACTTCAA
GAACTCTGTAGCACCGCCTACATACCTCGCTCTGCTAATCCTGTTACCAGTGGCTGCTGCCAGTGGCGAT
AAGTCGTGTCTTACCGGGTTGGACTCAAGACGATAGTTACCGGATAAGGCGCAGCGGTCGGGCTGAACGG
GGGGTTCGTGCACACAGCCCAGCTTGGAGCGAACGACCTACACCGAACTGAGATACCTACAGCGTGAGCT
ATGAGAAAGCGCCACGCTTCCCGAAGGGAGAAAGGCGGACAGGTATCCGGTAAGCGGCAGGGTCGGAACA
GGAGAGCGCACGAGGGAGCTTCCAGGGGGAAACGCCTGGTATCTTTATAGTCCTGTCGGGTTTCGCCACC
TCTGACTTGAGCGTCGATTTTTGTGATGCTCGTCAGGGGGGCGGAGCCTATGGAAAAACGCCAGCAACGC
GGCCTTTTTACGGTTCCTGGCCTTTTGCTGGCCTTTTGCTCACATGTTCTTTCCTGCGTTATCCCCTGAT
TCTGTGGATAACCGTATTACCGCCTTTGAGTGAGCTGATACCGCTCGCCGCAGCCGAACGACCGAGCGCA
GCGAGTCAGTGAGCGAGGAAGCGGAAGAGCGCCCAATACGCAAACCGCCTCTCCCCGCGCGTTGGCCGAT
TCATTAATGCAGCTGGCACGACAGGTTTCCCGACTGGAAAGCGGGCAGTGAGCGCAACGCAATTAATGTG
AGTTAGCTCACTCATTAGGCACCCCAGGCTTTACACTTTATGCTTCCGGCTCGTATGTTGTGTGGAATTG
TGAGCGGATAACAATTTCACACAGGAAACAGCTATGACCATGATTACGCCAAGCGCGCAATTAACCCTCA
CTAAAGGGAACAAAAGCTGGAGCTGCAAGCTTAATGTAGTCTTATGCAATACTCTTGTAGTCTTGCAACA
TGGTAACGATGAGTTAGCAACATGCCTTACAAGGAGAGAAAAAGCACCGTGCATGCCGATTGGTGGAAGT
AAGGTGGTACGATCGTGCCTTATTAGGAAGGCAACAGACGGGTCTGACATGGATTGGACGAACCACTGAA
TTGCCGCATTGCAGAGATATTGTATTTAAGTGCCTAGCTCGATACATAAACGGGTCTCTCTGGTTAGACC
AGATCTGAGCCTGGGAGCTCTCTGGCTAACTAGGGAACCCACTGCTTAAGCCTCAATAAAGCTTGCCTTG
AGTGCTTCAAGTAGTGTGTGCCCGTCTGTTGTGTGACTCTGGTAACTAGAGATCCCTCAGACCCTTTTAG
TCAGTGTGGAAAATCTCTAGCAGTGGCGCCCGAACAGGGACTTGAAAGCGAAAGGGAAACCAGAGGAGCT
CTCTCGACGCAGGACTCGGCTTGCTGAAGCGCGCACGGCAAGAGGCGAGGGGCGGCGACTGGTGAGTACG
CCAAAAATTTTGACTAGCGGAGGCTAGAAGGAGAGAGATGGGTGCGAGAGCGTCAGTATTAAGCGGGGGA
GAATTAGATCGCGATGGGAAAAAATTCGGTTAAGGCCAGGGGGAAAGAAAAAATATAAATTAAAACATAT
AGTATGGGCAAGCAGGGAGCTAGAACGATTCGCAGTTAATCCTGGCCTGTTAGAAACATCAGAAGGCTGT
AGACAAATACTGGGACAGCTACAACCATCCCTTCAGACAGGATCAGAAGAACTTAGATCATTATATAATA
CAGTAGCAACCCTCTATTGTGTGCATCAAAGGATAGAGATAAAAGACACCAAGGAAGCTTTAGACAAGAT
AGAGGAAGAGCAAAACAAAAGTAAGACCACCGCACAGCAAGCGGCCGCTGATCTTCAGACCTGGAGGAGG
AGATATGAGGGACAATTGGAGAAGTGAATTATATAAATATAAAGTAGTAAAAATTGAACCATTAGGAGTA
GCACCCACCAAGGCAAAGAGAAGAGTGGTGCAGAGAGAAAAAAGAGCAGTGGGAATAGGAGCTTTGTTCC
TTGGGTTCTTGGGAGCAGCAGGAAGCACTATGGGCGCAGCGTCAATGACGCTGACGGTACAGGCCAGACA
ATTATTGTCTGGTATAGTGCAGCAGCAGAACAATTTGCTGAGGGCTATTGAGGCGCAACAGCATCTGTTG
CAACTCACAGTCTGGGGCATCAAGCAGCTCCAGGCAAGAATCCTGGCTGTGGAAAGATACCTAAAGGATC
AACAGCTCCTGGGGATTTGGGGTTGCTCTGGAAAACTCATTTGCACCACTGCTGTGCCTTGGAATGCTAG
TTGGAGTAATAAATCTCTGGAACAGATTTGGAATCACACGACCTGGATGGAGTGGGACAGAGAAATTAAC
AATTACACAAGCTTAATACACTCCTTAATTGAAGAATCGCAAAACCAGCAAGAAAAGAATGAACAAGAAT
TATTGGAATTAGATAAATGGGCAAGTTTGTGGAATTGGTTTAACATAACAAATTGGCTGTGGTATATAAA
ATTATTCATAATGATAGTAGGAGGCTTGGTAGGTTTAAGAATAGTTTTTGCTGTACTTTCTATAGTGAAT
AGAGTTAGGCAGGGATATTCACCATTATCGTTTCAGACCCACCTCCCAACCCCGAGGGGACCCAGAGAGG
GCCTATTTCCCATGATTCCTTCATATTTGCATATACGATACAAGGCTGTTAGAGAGATAATTAGAATTAA
TTTGACTGTAAACACAAAGATATTAGTACAAAATACGTGACGTAGAAAGTAATAATTTCTTGGGTAGTTT
GCAGTTTTAAAATTATGTTTTAAAATGGACTATCATATGCTTACCGTAACTTGAAAGTATTTCGATTTCT
TGGCTTTATATATCTTGTGGAAAGGACGAAACACCGATGACGAGCCAACTTATGCTGTTTTAGAGCTAGA
AATAGCAAGTTAAAATAAGGCTAGTCCGTTATCAACTTGAAAAAGTGGCACCGAGTCGGTGCTTTTTTAA
GCTTGGCGTAACTAGATCTTGAGACAAATGGCAGTATTCATCCACAATTTTAAAAGAAAAGGGGGGATTG
GGGGGTACAGTGCAGGGGAAAGAATAGTAGACATAATAGCAACAGACATACAAACTAAAGAATTACAAAA
ACAAATTACAAAAATTCAAAATTTTCGGGTTTATTACAGGGACAGCAGAGATCCACTTTGGCGCCGGCTC
GAGGGGG
