>Addgene plasmid #75853 | PEAK1 gRNA (BRDN0001145890) | depositor partial sequence | sequence record 143313 | Target Sequence
ATGACGAGCCAACTTATGCT
