>Addgene plasmid #75853 | PEAK1 gRNA (BRDN0001145890) | addgene partial sequence | sequence record 184695 | hU6-F
AGAAAGTAATAATTTCTTGGGTAGTTTGCAGTTTTAAAATTATGTTTTAAAATGGACTATCATATGCTTA
CCGTAACTTGAAAGTATTTCGATTTCTTGGCTTTATATATCTTGTGGAAAGGACGAAACACCGATGACGA
GCCAACTTATGCTGTTTTAGAGCTAGAAATAGCAAGTTAAAATAAGGCTAGTCCGTTATCAACTTGAAAA
AGTGGCACCGAGTCGGTGCTTTTTTAAGCTTGGCGTAACTAGATCTTGAGACAAATGGCAGTATTCATCC
ACAATTTTAAAAGAAAAGGGGGGATTGGGGGGTACAGTGCAGGGGAAAGAATAGTAGACATAATAGCAAC
AGACATACAAACTAAAGAATTACAAAAACAAATTACAAAAATTCAAAATTTTCGGGTTTATTACAGGGAC
AGCAGAGATCCACTTTGGCGCCGGCTCGAGGGGGCCCGGGTGCAAAGATGGATAAAGTTTTAAACAGAGA
GGAATCTTTGCAGCTAATGGACCTTCTAGGTCTTGAAAGGAGTGGGAATTGGCTCCGGTGCCCGTCAGTG
GGCAGAGCGC
